Addgene plasmid #55106: mCherry-MyosinIIB-C-18
Purpose: Localization: Cytoskeleton, Excitation: 587, Emission: 610
Depositing lab: Michael Davidson. Depositing organization: Florida State University, Tallahassee.
Backbone
  Vector backbone: mCherry-C1
  Backbone size w/o insert (bp): 4750
  Vector type: Mammalian Expression
  Selectable markers: Neomycin (select with G418)
Growth in bacteria
  Bacterial resistance: Kanamycin, 50 μg/mL
  Growth temperature: 37°C
  Growth strain: DH5alpha
  Copy number: High Copy
Gene/Insert
  Gene/Insert name: MyosinIIB (alt name: NM_005964.1)
  Species: H. sapiens (human)
  Entrez Gene: MYH10 (a.k.a. NMMHC-IIB, NMMHCB)
  Promoter: CMV
  Tag / fusion protein: mCherry (N terminal on backbone)
  Cloning method: Unknown
  Sequencing primers: 5′ CMV-F; 3′ SV40pA-R
Terms and licenses: Academic/Nonprofit Terms; Industry Terms: Not Available to Industry
Depositor comments: . Excitation = 587; Emission = 610
How to cite: mCherry-MyosinIIB-C-18 was a gift from Michael Davidson (Addgene plasmid # 55106 ; http://n2t.net/addgene:55106 ; RRID:Addgene_55106)
