[The description below was written by a language model from this plasmid's Addgene catalogue record and pLannotate feature annotations shown in this document.]
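Description:
mCherry-MyosinIIB-C-18 is a mammalian expression plasmid built on the mCherry-C1 backbone that produces human non-muscle myosin heavy chain IIB (MYH10) fused at its N terminus to the red fluorescent protein mCherry. The sequenced record is about 10.7 kb. Transcription is driven by the human cytomegalovirus immediate early enhancer and promoter. The mCherry coding sequence comes first, a short linker region follows, and then comes the roughly 5.9 kb MYH10 open reading frame. A remnant of the multiple cloning site and an SV40 polyadenylation signal lie downstream. The "C-18" in the name probably refers to the fusion orientation and linker length, although the record does not explain it.

The plasmid replicates in E. coli from a high-copy ColE1/pUC-type origin and also carries an f1 origin for single-stranded DNA production. A single Tn5 aminoglycoside phosphotransferase gene (NeoR/KanR) provides both selections. A bacterial bla-type promoter expresses it for kanamycin selection in bacteria, while an SV40 early promoter paired with an HSV TK polyadenylation signal expresses it for G418 selection of stably transfected mammalian cells. The short annotations for an RSF origin, SV40 large T antigen and ble are fragments, most likely leftover backbone sequence or annotation artefacts rather than functional parts.

The construct is intended as a cytoskeletal localization marker for fluorescence microscopy. In transfected cells, the tagged heavy chain lets myosin IIB be visualised through mCherry fluorescence (excitation 587 nm, emission 610 nm). MYH10 has roles in cytokinesis, cell shape, spreading and focal contact formation, so the fusion suits imaging of those processes.
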