Features (pLannotate 1.2.2; 15 found; start..end, strand, type, name):
     54..113     +  rep_origin     RSF ori (fragment): Plasmids containing the RSF 1030 origin of replication can be propagated in E. coli cells that contain additional plasmids with compatible origins.
    181..484     +  enhancer       CMV enhancer: human cytomegalovirus immediate early enhancer
    485..688     +  promoter       CMV promoter: human cytomegalovirus (CMV) immediate early promoter
    733..1440    +  CDS            mCherry: mCherry is a basic (constitutively fluorescent) red fluorescent protein published in 2004, derived from Discosoma sp.. It is reported to be a very rapidly-maturing monomer with low acid sensitivity.
   1495..7419    +  CDS            MYH10: MYH10_HUMAN - Experimental evidence at protein level: Swiss-Prot protein existence level 1. Cellular myosin that appears to play a role in cytokinesis, cell shape, and specialized functions such as secretion and capping. Involved with LARP6 in the stabilization of type I collagen mRNAs for CO1A1 and CO1A2. During cell spreading, plays an important role in cytoskeleton reorganization, focal contacts formation (in the central part but not the margins of spreading cells), and lamellipodial extension; this function is mechanically antagonized by MYH9. From Homo sapiens (Human).
   7423..7448    +  misc_feature   MCS (fragment): multiple cloning site
   7460..7544    +  CDS            large T antigen (fragment): large T antigen from SV40 (simian virus 40)
   7567..7688    +  polyA_signal   SV40 poly(A) signal: SV40 polyadenylation signal
   7722..8150    -  rep_origin     f1 ori (sequence partly withheld): f1 bacteriophage origin of replication; arrow indicates direction of (+) strand synthesis
   8177..8281    +  promoter       AmpR promoter: bla
   8283..8640    +  promoter       SV40 promoter: SV40 enhancer and early promoter
   8675..9469    +  CDS            NeoR/KanR: aminoglycoside phosphotransferase from Tn5; aph(3')-II (or nptII); confers resistance to neomycin, kanamycin, and G418 (Geneticin®)
   9490..9642    +  CDS            ble (fragment): BLE_KLEPN - Experimental evidence at protein level: Swiss-Prot protein existence level 1. Binding protein with a strong affinity to the bleomycin family of antibiotics. Binds to CL990; an antimitotic-antibiotic compound. From Klebsiella pneumoniae.
   9701..9748    +  polyA_signal   HSV TK poly(A) signal: herpes simplex virus thymidine kinase polyadenylation signal (Cole and Stacy, 1985)
  10077..6       +  rep_origin     ori (across the origin): high-copy-number ColE1/pMB1/pBR322/pUC origin of replication
>Addgene plasmid #55106 | mCherry-MyosinIIB-C-18 | addgene full sequence | sequence record 300584 | Addgene NGS Result
TGGAAAAACGCCAGCAACGCGGCCTTTTTACGGTTCCTGGCCTTTTGCTGGCCTTTTGCTCACATGTTCT
TTCCTGCGTTATCCCCTGATTCTGTGGATAACCGTATTACCGCCATGCATTAGTTATTAATAGTAATCAA
TTACGGGGTCATTAGTTCATAGCCCATATATGGAGTTCCGCGTTACATAACTTACGGTAAATGGCCCGCC
TGGCTGACCGCCCAACGACCCCCGCCCATTGACGTCAATAATGACGTATGTTCCCATAGTAACGCCAATA
GGGACTTTCCATTGACGTCAATGGGTGGAGTATTTACGGTAAACTGCCCACTTGGCAGTACATCAAGTGT
ATCATATGCCAAGTACGCCCCCTATTGACGTCAATGACGGTAAATGGCCCGCCTGGCATTATGCCCAGTA
CATGACCTTATGGGACTTTCCTACTTGGCAGTACATCTACGTATTAGTCATCGCTATTACCATGGTGATG
CGGTTTTGGCAGTACATCAATGGGCGTGGATAGCGGTTTGACTCACGGGGATTTCCAAGTCTCCACCCCA
TTGACGTCAATGGGAGTTTGTTTTGGCACCAAAATCAACGGGACTTTCCAAAATGTCGTAACAACTCCGC
CCCATTGACGCAAATGGGCGGTAGGCGTGTACGGTGGGAGGTCTATATAAGCAGAGCTGGTTTAGTGAAC
CGTCAGATCCGCTAGCGCTACCGGTCGCCACCATGGTGAGCAAGGGCGAGGAGGATAACATGGCCATCAT
CAAGGAGTTCATGCGCTTCAAGGTGCACATGGAGGGCTCCGTGAACGGCCACGAGTTCGAGATCGAGGGC
GAGGGCGAGGGCCGCCCCTACGAGGGCACCCAGACCGCCAAGCTGAAGGTGACCAAGGGTGGCCCCCTGC
CCTTCGCCTGGGACATCCTGTCCCCTCAGTTCATGTACGGCTCCAAGGCCTACGTGAAGCACCCCGCCGA
CATCCCCGACTACTTGAAGCTGTCCTTCCCCGAGGGCTTCAAGTGGGAGCGCGTGATGAACTTCGAGGAC
GGCGGCGTGGTGACCGTGACCCAGGACTCCTCCCTGCAGGACGGCGAGTTCATCTACAAGGTGAAGCTGC
GCGGCACCAACTTCCCCTCCGACGGCCCCGTAATGCAGAAGAAGACCATGGGCTGGGAGGCCTCCTCCGA
GCGGATGTACCCCGAGGACGGCGCCCTGAAGGGCGAGATCAAGCAGAGGCTGAAGCTGAAGGACGGCGGC
CACTACGACGCTGAGGTCAAGACCACCTACAAGGCCAAGAAGCCCGTGCAGCTGCCCGGCGCCTACAACG
TCAACATCAAGTTGGACATCACCTCCCACAACGAGGACTACACCATCGTGGAACAGTACGAACGCGCCGA
GGGCCGCCACTCCACCGGCGGCATGGACGAGCTGTACAAGTCCGGAGGTAGCGCATCCAGTGGGGGTGCG
TCAGGCAGTGGCAGCGGATCTGGCGCGCAGAGAACTGGACTCGAGGATCCAGAGAGGTATCTCTTTGTGG
ACAGGGCTGTCATCTACAACCCTGCCACTCAAGCTGATTGGACAGCTAAAAAGCTAGTGTGGATTCCATC
AGAACGCCATGGTTTTGAGGCAGCTAGTATCAAAGAAGAACGGGGAGATGAAGTTATGGTGGAGTTGGCA
GAGAATGGAAAGAAAGCAATGGTCAACAAAGATGATATTCAGAAGATGAACCCACCTAAGTTTTCCAAGG
TGGAGGATATGGCAGAATTGACATGCTTGAATGAAGCTTCCGTTTTACATAATCTGAAGGATCGCTACTA
TTCAGGACTAATCTATACTTATTCTGGACTCTTCTGTGTAGTTATAAACCCTTACAAGAATCTTCCAATT
TACTCTGAGAATATTATTGAAATGTACAGAGGGAAGAAGCGTCATGAGATGCCTCCACACATCTATGCTA
TATCTGAATCTGCTTACAGATGCATGCTTCAAGATCGTGAGGACCAGTCAATTCTTTGCACGGGTGAGTC
AGGTGCTGGGAAGACAGAAAATACAAAGAAAGTTATTCAGTACCTTGCCCATGTTGCTTCTTCACATAAA
GGAAGAAAGGACCATAATATTCCTGGGGAACTTGAACGGCAGCTTTTGCAAGCAAATCCAATTCTGGAAT
CATTTGGAAATGCGAAGACTGTGAAAAATGATAACTCATCTCGTTTTGGCAAATTTATTCGGATCAACTT
TGATGTAACTGGCTATATCGTTGGGGCCAACATTGAAACATACCTTCTGGAAAAGTCTCGTGCTGTTCGT
CAAGCAAAAGATGAACGTACTTTTCATATCTTTTACCAGTTGTTATCTGGAGCAGGAGAACACCTAAAGT
CTGATTTGCTTCTTGAAGGATTTAATAACTACAGGTTTCTCTCCAATGGCTATATTCCTATTCCGGGACA
GCAAGACAAAGATAATTTCCAGGAGACCATGGAAGCAATGCACATAATGGGCTTCTCCCATGAAGAGATT
CTGTCAATGCTTAAAGTAGTATCTTCAGTGCTACAGTTTGGAAATATTTCTTTCAAAAAGGAGAGAAATA
CTGATCAAGCTTCCATGCCAGAAAATACAGTTGCGCAGAAGCTCTGCCATCTTCTTGGGATGAATGTGAT
GGAGTTTACTCGGGCCATCCTGACTCCCCGGATCAAGGTCGGCCGAGACTATGTGCAAAAAGCCCAGACC
AAAGAACAGGCAGATTTTGCAGTAGAAGCATTGGCAAAAGCTACCTATGAGCGGCTCTTTCGCTGGCTCG
TTCATCGCATCAATAAAGCTCTGGATAGGACCAAACGTCAGGGAGCATCTTTCATTGGAATCCTGGATAT
TGCTGGATTTGAAATTTTTGAGCTGAACTCCTTTGAACAACTTTGCATCAACTACACCAATGAGAAGCTG
CAGCAGCTGTTCAACCACACCATGTTTATCCTAGAACAAGAGGAATACCAGCGCGAAGGCATCGAGTGGA
ACTTCATCGATTTCGGGCTGGATCTGCAGCCATGCATCGACCTAATAGAGAGACCTGCGAACCCTCCTGG
TGTACTGGCCCTTTTGGATGAAGAATGCTGGTTCCCTAAAGCCACAGATAAAACCTTTGTTGAAAAACTG
GTTCAAGAGCAAGGTTCCCACTCCAAGTTTCAGAAACCTCGACAATTAAAAGACAAAGCTGATTTTTGCA
TTATACATTATGCAGGGAAGGTGGACTATAAGGCAGATGAGTGGCTGATGAAGAATATGGACCCCCTGAA
TGACAACGTGGCCACCCTTTTGCACCAGTCATCAGACAGATTTGTGGCAGAGCTTTGGAAAGATGTGGAC
CGTATCGTGGGTCTGGATCAAGTCACTGGTATGACTGAGACAGCTTTTGGCTCCGCATATAAAACCAAGA
AGGGCATGTTTCGTACCGTTGGGCAACTCTACAAAGAATCTCTCACCAAGCTGATGGCAACTCTCCGAAA
CACCAACCCTAACTTTGTTCGTTGTATCATTCCAAATCACGAGAAGAGGGCTGGAAAATTGGATCCACAC
CTAGTCCTAGATCAGCTTCGCTGTAATGGTGTCCTGGAAGGGATCCGAATCTGTCGCCAGGGCTTCCCTA
ACCGAATAGTTTTCCAGGAATTCAGACAGAGATATGAGATCCTAACTCCAAATGCTATTCCTAAAGGTTT
TATGGATGGTAAACAGGCCTGTGAACGAATGATCCGGGCTTTAGAATTGGACCCAAACTTGTACAGAATT
GGACAGAGCAAGATATTTTTCAGAGCTGGAGTTCTGGCACACTTAGAGGAAGAAAGAGATTTAAAAATCA
CCGATATCATTATCTTCTTCCAGGCCGTTTGCAGAGGTTACCTGGCCAGAAAGGCCTTTGCCAAGAAGCA
GCAGCAACTAAGTGCCTTAAAGGTCTTGCAGCGGAACTGTGCCGCGTACCTGAAATTACGGCACTGGCAG
TGGTGGCGAGTCTTCACAAAGGTGAAGCCGCTTCTACAAGTGACTCGCCAGGAGGAAGAACTTCAGGCCA
AAGATGAAGAGCTGTTGAAGGTGAAGGAGAAGCAGACAAAGGTGGAAGGAGAGCTGGAGGAGATGGAGCG
GAAGCACCAGCAGCTTTTAGAAGAGAAGAATATCCTTGCAGAACAACTACAAGCAGAGACTGAGCTCTTT
GCTGAAGCAGAAGAGATGAGGGCAAGACTTGCTGCTAAAAAGCAGGAATTAGAAGAGATTCTACATGACT
TGGAGTCTAGGGTTGAAGAAGAAGAAGAAAGAAACCAAATCCTCCAAAATGAAAAGAAAAAAATGCAAGC
ACATATTCAGGACCTGGAAGAACAGCTAGACGAGGAGGAAGGGGCTCGGCAAAAGCTGCAGCTGGAAAAG
GTGACAGCAGAGGCCAAGATCAAGAAGATGGAAGAGGAGATTCTGCTTCTCGAGGACCAAAATTCCAAGT
TCATCAAAGAAAAGAAACTCATGGAAGATCGCATTGCTGAGTGTTCCTCTCAGCTGGCTGAAGAGGAAGA
AAAGGCGAAAAACTTGGCCAAAATCAGGAATAAGCAAGAAGTGATGATCTCAGATCTAGAAGAACGCTTA
AAGAAGGAAGAAAAGACTCGTCAGGAACTGGAAAAGGCCAAAAGAAAACTCGACGGGGAGACGACCGACC
TGCAGGACCAGATCGCAGAGCTGCAGGCGCAGATTGATGAGCTCAAGCTGCAGCTGGCCAAGAAGGAGGA
GGAGCTGCAGGGCGCACTGGCCAGAGGTGATGATGAAACACTCCATAAGAACAATGCCCTTAAAGTTGTG
CGAGAGCTACAAGCCCAAATTGCTGAACTTCAGGAAGACTTTGAATCCGAGAAGGCTTCACGGAACAAGG
CCGAAAAGCAGAAAAGGGACTTGAGTGAGGAACTGGAAGCTCTGAAAACAGAGCTGGAGGACACGCTGGA
CACCACGGCAGCCCAGCAGGAACTACGTACAAAACGTGAACAAGAAGTGGCAGAGCTGAAGAAAGCTCTT
GAGGAGGAAACTAAGAACCATGAAGCTCAAATCCAGGACATGAGACAAAGACACGCAACAGCCCTGGAGG
AGCTCTCAGAGCAGCTGGAACAGGCCAAGCGGTTCAAAGCAAATCTAGAGAAGAACAAGCAGGGCCTGGA
GACAGATAACAAGGAGCTGGCGTGTGAGGTGAAGGTCCTGCAGCAGGTCAAGGCTGAGTCTGAGCACAAG
AGGAAGAAGCTCGACGCGCAGGTCCAGGAGCTCCATGCCAAGGTCTCTGAAGGCGACAGGCTCAGGGTGG
AGCTGGCGGAGAAAGCAAGTAAGCTGCAGAATGAGCTAGATAATGTCTCCACCCTTCTGGAAGAAGCAGA
GAAGAAGGGTATTAAATTTGCTAAGGATGCAGCTAGTCTTGAGTCTCAACTACAGGATACACAGGAGCTT
CTTCAGGAGGAGACACGCCAGAAACTAAACCTGAGCAGTCGGATCCGGCAGCTGGAAGAGGAGAAGAACA
GTCTTCAGGAGCAGCAGGAGGAGGAGGAGGAGGCCAGGAAGAACCTGGAGAAGCAAGTGCTGGCCCTGCA
GTCCCAGTTGGCTGATACCAAGAAGAAAGTAGATGACGACCTGGGAACAATTGAAAGTCTGGAAGAAGCC
AAGAAGAAGCTTCTGAAGGACGCGGAGGCCCTGAGCCAGCGCCTGGAGGAGAAGGCACTGGCGTATGACA
AACTGGAGAAGACCAAGAACCGCCTGCAGCAGGAGCTGGACGACCTCACGGTGGACCTGGACCACCAGCG
CCAGGTCGCCTCCAACTTGGAGAAGAAGCAGAAGAAGTTTGACCAGCTGTTAGCAGAAGAGAAGAGCATC
TCTGCTCGCTATGCCGAAGAGCGGGACCGGGCCGAAGCCGAGGCCAGAGAGAAAGAAACCAAAGCCCTGT
CACTGGCCCGGGCCCTCGAGGAAGCCCTGGAGGCCAAGGAGGAGTTTGAGAGGCAGAACAAGCAGCTCCG
AGCAGACATGGAAGACCTCATGAGCTCCAAAGATGATGTGGGAAAAAACGTTCACGAACTTGAAAAATCC
AAACGGGCCCTAGAGCAGCAGGTGGAGGAAATGAGGACCCAGCTGGAGGAGCTGGAAGACGAACTCCAGG
CCACGGAAGATGCCAAGCTTCGTCTGGAGGTCAACATGCAGGCCATGAAGGCGCAGTTCGAGAGAGACCT
GCAAACCAGGGATGAGCAGAATGAAGAGAAGAAGCGGCTGCTGATCAAACAGGTGCGGGAGCTCGAGGCG
GAGCTGGAGGATGAGAGGAAACAGCGGGCGCTTGCTGTAGCTTCAAAGAAAAAGATGGAGATAGACCTGA
AGGACCTCGAAGCCCAAATCGAGGCTGCGAACAAAGCTCGGGATGAGGTGATTAAGCAGCTCCGCAAGCT
CCAGGCTCAGATGAAGGATTACCAACGTGAATTAGAAGAAGCTCGTGCATCCAGAGATGAGATTTTTGCT
CAATCCAAAGAGAGTGAAAAGAAATTGAAGAGTCTGGAAGCAGAAATCCTTCAATTGCAGGAGGAACTTG
CCTCATCTGAGCGAGCCCGCCGACACGCCGAGCAGGAGAGAGATGAGCTGGCGGACGAGATCACCAACAG
CGCCTCTGGCAAGTCCGCGCTGCTGGATGAGAAGCGGCGTCTGGAAGCTCGGATCGCACAGCTGGAGGAG
GAGCTGGAAGAGGAGCAGAGCAACATGGAGCTGCTCAACGACCGCTTCCGCAAGACCACTCTACAGGTGG
ACACACTGAACGCCGAGCTAGCAGCCGAGCGCAGCGCCGCCCAGAAGAGTGACAATGCACGCCAGCAACT
GGAGCGGCAGAACAAGGAGCTGAAGGCCAAGCTGCAGGAACTCGAGGGTGCTGTCAAGTCTAAGTTCAAG
GCCACCATCTCAGCCCTGGAGGCCAAGATTGGGCAGCTGGAGGAGCAGCTTGAGCAGGAAGCCAAGGAAC
GAGCAGCCGCCAACAAATTAGTCCGTCGCACTGAGAAGAAGCTGAAAGAAATCTTCATGCAGGTTGAGGA
TGAGCGTCGACACGCGGACCAGTATAAAGAGCAGATGGAGAAGGCCAACGCTCGGATGAAGCAGCTTAAA
CGCCAGCTGGAGGAAGCAGAAGAAGAAGCGACGCGTGCCAACGCATCTCGGCGTAAACTCCAGCGGGAAC
TGGATGATGCCACCGAGGCCAACGAGGGCCTGAGCCGCGAGGTCAGCACCCTGAAGAACCGGCTGAGGCG
GGGTGGCCCCATCAGCTTCTCTTCCAGCCGATCTGGCCGGCGCCAGCTGCACCTTGAAGGAGCTTCCCTG
GAGCTCTCCGACGATGACACAGAAAGTAAGACCAGTGATGTCAACGAGACGCAGCCACCCCAGTCAGAGT
AAGGTACCGCGGGCCCGGGATCCACCGGATCTAGATAACTGATCATAATCAGCCATACCACATTTGTAGA
GGTTTTACTTGCTTTAAAAAACCTCCCACACCTCCCCCTGAACCTGAAACATAAAATGAATGCAATTGTT
GTTGTTAACTTGTTTATTGCAGCTTATAATGGTTACAAATAAAGCAATAGCATCACAAATTTCACAAATA
AAGCATTTTTTTCACTGCATTCTAGTTGTGGTTTGTCCAAACTCATCAATGTATCTTAACGCGTAAATTG
TAAGCGTTAATATTTTGTTAAAATTCGCGTTAAATTTTTGTTAAATCAGCTCATTTTTTAACCAATAGGC
CGAAATCGGCAAAATCCCTTATAAATCAAAAGAATAGACCGAGATAGGGT
[37 nt withheld, positions 7821-7857]
AAAGAACGTGGACTCCAACGTCAAAGG
[49 nt withheld, positions 7885-7933]
T
[91 nt withheld, positions 7935-8025]
G
[124 nt withheld, positions 8027-8150]
CAGGTGGCACTTTTCGGGGAAATGTGCGCGGAACCCCTATTTGTTTATTTTTCTAAATACATTCAAATAT
GTATCCGCTCATGAGACAATAACCCTGATAAATGCTTCAATAATATTGAAAAAGGAAGAGTCCTGAGGCG
GAAAGAACCAGCTGTGGAATGTGTGTCAGTTAGGGTGTGGAAAGTCCCCAGGCTCCCCAGCAGGCAGAAG
TATGCAAAGCATGCATCTCAATTAGTCAGCAACCAGGTGTGGAAAGTCCCCAGGCTCCCCAGCAGGCAGA
AGTATGCAAAGCATGCATCTCAATTAGTCAGCAACCATAGTCCCGCCCCTAACTCCGCCCATCCCGCCCC
TAACTCCGCCCAGTTCCGCCCATTCTCCGCCCCATGGCTGACTAATTTTTTTTATTTATGCAGAGGCCGA
GGCCGCCTCGGCCTCTGAGCTATTCCAGAAGTAGTGAGGAGGCTTTTTTGGAGGCCTAGGCTTTTGCAAA
GATCGATCAAGAGACAGGATGAGGATCGTTTCGCATGATTGAACAAGATGGATTGCACGCAGGTTCTCCG
GCCGCTTGGGTGGAGAGGCTATTCGGCTATGACTGGGCACAACAGACAATCGGCTGCTCTGATGCCGCCG
TGTTCCGGCTGTCAGCGCAGGGGCGCCCGGTTCTTTTTGTCAAGACCGACCTGTCCGGTGCCCTGAATGA
ACTGCAAGACGAGGCAGCGCGGCTATCGTGGCTGGCCACGACGGGCGTTCCTTGCGCAGCTGTGCTCGAC
GTTGTCACTGAAGCGGGAAGGGACTGGCTGCTATTGGGCGAAGTGCCGGGGCAGGATCTCCTGTCATCTC
ACCTTGCTCCTGCCGAGAAAGTATCCATCATGGCTGATGCAATGCGGCGGCTGCATACGCTTGATCCGGC
TACCTGCCCATTCGACCACCAAGCGAAACATCGCATCGAGCGAGCACGTACTCGGATGGAAGCCGGTCTT
GTCGATCAGGATGATCTGGACGAAGAGCATCAGGGGCTCGCGCCAGCCGAACTGTTCGCCAGGCTCAAGG
CGAGCATGCCCGACGGCGAGGATCTCGTCGTGACCCATGGCGATGCCTGCTTGCCGAATATCATGGTGGA
AAATGGCCGCTTTTCTGGATTCATCGACTGTGGCCGGCTGGGTGTGGCGGACCGCTATCAGGACATAGCG
TTGGCTACCCGTGATATTGCTGAAGAGCTTGGCGGCGAATGGGCTGACCGCTTCCTCGTGCTTTACGGTA
TCGCCGCTCCCGATTCGCAGCGCATCGCCTTCTATCGCCTTCTTGACGAGTTCTTCTGAGCGGGACTCTG
GGGTTCGAAATGACCGACCAAGCGACGCCCAACCTGCCATCACGAGATTTCGATTCCACCGCCGCCTTCT
ATGAAAGGTTGGGCTTCGGAATCGTTTTCCGGGACGCCGGCTGGATGATCCTCCAGCGCGGGGATCTCAT
GCTGGAGTTCTTCGCCCACCCTAGGGGGAGGCTAACTGAAACACGGAAGGAGACAATACCGGAAGGAACC
CGCGCTATGACGGCAATAAAAAGACAGAATAAAACGCACGGTGTTGGGTCGTTTGTTCATAAACGCGGGG
TTCGGTCCCAGGGCTGGCACTCTGTCGATACCCCACCGAGACCCCATTGGGGCCAATACGCCCGCGTTTC
TTCCTTTTCCCCACCCCACCCCCCAAGTTCGGGTGAAGGCCCAGGGCTCGCAGCCAACGTCGGGGCGGCA
GGCCCTGCCATAGCCTCAGGTTACTCATATATACTTTAGATTGATTTAAAACTTCATTTTTAATTTAAAA
GGATCTAGGTGAAGATCCTTTTTGATAATCTCATGACCAAAATCCCTTAACGTGAGTTTTCGTTCCACTG
AGCGTCAGACCCCGTAGAAAAGATCAAAGGATCTTCTTGAGATCCTTTTTTTCTGCGCGTAATCTGCTGC
TTGCAAACAAAAAAACCACCGCTACCAGCGGTGGTTTGTTTGCCGGATCAAGAGCTACCAACTCTTTTTC
CGAAGGTAACTGGCTTCAGCAGAGCGCAGATACCAAATACTGTTCTTCTAGTGTAGCCGTAGTTAGGCCA
CCACTTCAAGAACTCTGTAGCACCGCCTACATACCTCGCTCTGCTAATCCTGTTACCAGTGGCTGCTGCC
AGTGGCGATAAGTCGTGTCTTACCGGGTTGGACTCAAGACGATAGTTACCGGATAAGGCGCAGCGGTCGG
GCTGAACGGGGGGTTCGTGCACACAGCCCAGCTTGGAGCGAACGACCTACACCGAACTGAGATACCTACA
GCGTGAGCTATGAGAAAGCGCCACGCTTCCCGAAGGGAGAAAGGCGGACAGGTATCCGGTAAGCGGCAGG
GTCGGAACAGGAGAGCGCACGAGGGAGCTTCCAGGGGGAAACGCCTGGTATCTTTATAGTCCTGTCGGGT
TTCGCCACCTCTGACTTGAGCGTCGATTTTTGTGATGCTCGTCAGGGGGGCGGAGCCTA
