>Addgene plasmid #55106 | mCherry-MyosinIIB-C-18 | addgene partial sequence | sequence record 120365 | mCherry-F 5'-ccccgtaatgcagaagaaga-3'
CCCCGAGGACGGCGCCCTGAAGGGCGAGATCAAGCAGAGGCTGAAGCTGAAGGACGGCGGCCACTACGAC
GCTGAGGTCAAGACCACCTACAAGGCCAAGAAGCCCGTGCAGCTGCCCGGCGCCTACAACGTCAACATCA
AGTTGGACATCACCTCCCACAACGAGGACTACACCATCGTGGAACAGTACGAACGCGCCGAGGGCCGCCA
CTCCACCGGCGGCATGGACGAGCTGTACAAGTCCGGAGGTAGCGCATCCAGTGGGGGTGCGTCAGGCAGT
GGCAGCGGATCTGGCGCGCAGAGAACTGGACTCGAGGATCCAGAGAGGTATCTCTTTGTGGACAGGGCTG
TCATCTACAACCCTGCCACTCAAGCTGATTGGACAGCTAAAAAGCTAGTGTGGATTCCATCAGAACGCCA
TGGTTTTGAGGCAGCTAGTATCAAAGAAGAACGGGGAGATGAAGTTATGGTGGAGTTGGCAGAGAATGGA
AAGAAAGCAATGGTCAACAAAGATGATATTCAGAAGATGAACCCACCTAAGTTTTCCAAGGTGGAGGATA
TGGCAGAATTGACATGCTTGAATGAAGCTTCCGTTTTACATAATCTGAAGGATCGCTACTATTCAGGACT
AATCTATACTTATTCTGGACTCTTCTGTGTAGTTATAAACCCTTACAAGAATCTTCCAATTTACTCTGAG
AATATTATTGAAATGTACAGAGGGAAGAAGCGTCATGAGATGCCTCCACACATCTATGCTATATCTGAAT
CTGCTTACAGATGCATGCTTCAAGATCGTGAGGACCAGTCAATTCTTTGCACGGGTGAGTCAG
